Addgene plasmid #114258: pMXBK_aFq
Purpose: POC12400, MetClo assembly vector with F replication origin and kanamycin resistance for BsaI-based MetClo, adaptor sequence type a-q
Depositing lab: Christopher A. O'Callaghan. Depositing organization: University of Oxford. Publication: MetClo: methylase-assisted hierarchical DNA assembly using a single type IIS restriction enzyme. Lin D, O'Callaghan CA. Nucleic Acids Res. 2018 Jul 9. pii: 5050631. doi: 10.1093/nar/gky596. PubMed 29986052.
Backbone
  Vector backbone: pMXBK
  Vector type: Synthetic Biology
Growth in bacteria
  Bacterial resistance: Kanamycin, 50 μg/mL
  Growth temperature: 37°C
  Growth strain: DH5alpha
  Copy number: High Copy
Gene/Insert
  Gene/Insert name: LacZalpha
  Species: Synthetic
  Cloning method: Restriction Enzyme; 5′ cloning site unknown (unknown if destroyed)
Terms and licenses: Academic/Nonprofit Terms; Industry Terms: Not Available to Industry
How to cite: pMXBK_aFq was a gift from Christopher A. O'Callaghan (Addgene plasmid # 114258 ; http://n2t.net/addgene:114258 ; RRID:Addgene_114258)
