[The description below was written by a language model from this plasmid's Addgene catalogue record and pLannotate feature annotations shown in this document.]
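Description:
pMXBK_aFq is a synthetic-biology assembly vector from the MetClo system, a hierarchical DNA assembly method that uses methylase-assisted switching so that a single type IIS restriction enzyme can be reused at each assembly level. This member of the pMXBK backbone series is designed for BsaI-based MetClo and carries the adaptor sequence combination designated a-q, which determines how fragments assembled in it can be joined in later rounds. It is propagated in E. coli under kanamycin selection, provided by an aminoglycoside phosphotransferase gene (aphA-3) driven by the bla (AmpR) promoter.

The roughly 8 kb sequence contains the full F-plasmid replication and partitioning module: ori2 (oriS), the repE initiator, the incC incompatibility region, and the sopA, sopB and sopC partitioning elements, along with a resD fragment. This is the machinery used in BAC-type vectors to maintain large inserts stably at low copy. The feature table also shows a high-copy ColE1/pUC origin lying next to a LacZα selection cassette (CAP site, lac promoter and operator, pUC-type multiple cloning site, lacZα fragment) together with a bom fragment and a lacI remnant. The catalogue lists the plasmid as high copy, consistent with the presence of the pUC origin in the empty vector. The adjacency suggests that this origin may be excised with the LacZα stuffer during assembly, leaving only F-origin replication, but the record does not state this, and the positions of the BsaI sites are not annotated.

The LacZα insert serves as a replaceable blue/white screening marker, so correct assemblies that displace it yield white colonies. The vector is typically used as a recipient for building large multi-fragment constructs.
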