Features (pLannotate 1.2.2; 18 found; start..end, strand, type, name):
    224..812     +  rep_origin     ori: high-copy-number ColE1/pMB1/pBR322/pUC origin of replication
    995..1087    +  CDS            lacI (fragment): lac repressor; lacI; The lac repressor binds to the lac operator to inhibit transcription in E. coli. This inhibition can be relieved by adding lactose or isopropyl-β-D-thiogalactopyranoside (IPTG).
   1100..1121    +  protein_bind   CAP binding site: CAP binding activates transcription in the presence of cAMP. E. coli catabolite activator protein
   1136..1166    +  promoter       lac promoter: promoter for the E. coli lac operon
   1174..1190    +  protein_bind   lac operator: The lac repressor binds to the lac operator to inhibit transcription in E. coli. This inhibition can be relieved by adding lactose or isopropyl-β-D-thiogalactopyranoside (IPTG). lac repressor encoded by lacI
   1227..1283    -  misc_feature   MCS: pUC18/19 multiple cloning site
   1280..1437    +  CDS            lacZα (fragment): LacZα fragment of β-galactosidase; lacZ fragment
   1443..1542    -  misc_feature   bom (fragment): basis of mobility region from pBR322
   1692..1796    +  promoter       AmpR promoter: bla
   1797..2591    +  CDS            KanR: aminoglycoside phosphotransferase; aphA-3; confers resistance to kanamycin
   2595..2939    +  CDS            resD (fragment): REDF_ECOLI - Also known as D. Protein inferred from homology: Swiss-Prot protein existence level 3. Acts as a repressor of transcription and as a site-specific resolvase that cleaves at the RfsF site. From Escherichia coli (strain K12).
   3406..3625    +  rep_origin     ori2: secondary origin of replication for the bacterial F plasmid; also known as oriS
   3716..4468    +  CDS            repE: REPE1_ECOLI - Also known as E, rep. Experimental evidence at protein level: Swiss-Prot protein existence level 1. Replication initiator in the monomeric form, and autogenous repressor in the dimeric form. From Escherichia coli (strain K12).
   4474..4724    +  misc_feature   incC: incC; incompatibility region of the bacterial F plasmid
   5050..6225    +  CDS            sopA: partitioning protein for the bacterial F plasmid; sopA
   6225..7193    +  CDS            sopB: SOPB_ECOLI - Also known as B. Experimental evidence at protein level: Swiss-Prot protein existence level 1. Control of plasmid partitioning; required to recognize the cis-acting. Binds specifically with the DNA segment containing the sopC region. SopB is trans-acting. From Escherichia coli (strain K12).
   7269..7742    +  misc_feature   sopC: sopC; centromere-like partitioning region of the bacterial F plasmid
   7842..1       +  CDS            yuaZ (fragment) (across the origin): YUAZ_ECO57 - Protein predicted: Swiss-Prot protein existence level 4. From Escherichia coli O157:H7.
>Addgene plasmid #114258 | pMXBK_aFq | addgene full sequence | sequence record 225152 | Addgene NGS Result
CACTCTGTGACTTGGTCTCAAGGTGGAGTGAGACCGGCCTAGCAGGTGTGAGTTTGTCAGACCAAGTTTA
CTCATATATACTTTAGATTGATTTAAAACTTCATTTTTAATTTAAAAGGATCTAGGTGAAGATCCTTTTT
GATAATCTCATGACCAAAATCCCTTAACGTGAGTTTTCGTTCCACTGAGCGTCAGACCCCGTAGAAAAGA
TCAAAGGATCTTCTTGAGATCCTTTTTTTCTGCGCGTAATCTGCTGCTTGCAAACAAAAAAACCACCGCT
ACCAGCGGTGGTTTGTTTGCCGGATCAAGAGCTACCAACTCTTTTTCCGAAGGTAACTGGCTTCAGCAGA
GCGCAGATACCAAATACTGTTCTTCTAGTGTAGCCGTAGTTAGGCCACCACTTCAAGAACTCTGTAGCAC
CGCCTACATACCTCGCTCTGCTAATCCTGTTACCAGTGGCTGCTGCCAGTGGCGATAAGTCGTGTCTTAC
CGGGTTGGACTCAAGACGATAGTTACCGGATAAGGCGCAGCGGTCGGGCTGAACGGGGGGTTCGTGCACA
CAGCCCAGCTTGGAGCGAACGACCTACACCGAACTGAGATACCTACAGCGTGAGCTATGAGAAAGCGCCA
CGCTTCCCGAAGGGAGAAAGGCGGACAGGTATCCGGTAAGCGGCAGGGTCGGAACAGGAGAGCGCACGAG
GGAGCTTCCAGGGGGAAACGCCTGGTATCTTTATAGTCCTGTCGGGTTTCGCCACCTCTGACTTGAGCGT
CGATTTTTGTGATGCTCGTCAGGGGGGCGGAGCCTATGGAAAAACGCCAGCAACGCGGCCTTTTTACGGT
TCCTGGCCTTTTGCTGGCCTTTTGCTCACATGTTCTTTCCTGCGTTATCCCCTGATTCTGTGGATAACCG
TATTACCGCCTTTGAGTGAGCTGATACCGCTCGCCGCAGCCGAACGACCGAGCGCAGCGAGTCAGTGAGC
GAGGAAGCGGAAGAGCGCCCAATACGCAAACCGCCTCTCCCCGCGCGTTGGCCGATTCATTAATGCAGCT
GGCACGACAGGTTTCCCGACTGGAAAGCGGGCAGTGAGCGCAACGCAATTAATGTGAGTTAGCTCACTCA
TTAGGCACCCCAGGCTTTACACTTTATGCTTCCGGCTCGTATGTTGTGTGGAATTGTGAGCGGATAACAA
TTTCACACAGGAAACAGCTATGACCATGATTACGCCAAGCTTGCATGCCTGCAGGTCGACTCTAGAGGAT
CCCCGGGTACCGAGCTCGAATTCACTGGCCGTCGTTTTACAACGTCGTGACTGGGAAAACCCTGGCGTTA
CCCAACTTAATCGCCTTGCAGCACATCCCCCTTTCGCCAGCTGGCGTAATAGCGAAGAGGCCCGCACCGA
TCGCCCTTCCCAACAGTTGCGCAGCCTGAATGGCGAATGGCGCCTGATGCGGTATTTTCTCCTTACGCAT
CTGTGCGGTATTTCACACCGCATATGGTGCACTCTCAGTACAATCTGCTCTGATGCCGCATAGTTAAGCC
AGCCCCGACACCCGCCAACACCCGCTGACGCGCCCTGACGGGCTTGTCTGCTCCCGGCATCCGCTTACAG
ACAAGCTGTGACAAGTACCACCTGGAACGCCAAAGGTCTCACGCTTGAGACCAAGTCACGAAGTGTGCGG
CCGCCTTCGTGCGCGGAACCCCTATTTGTTTATTTTTCTAAATACATTCAAATATGTATCCGCTCATGAG
ACAATAACCCTGATAAATGCTTCAATAATATTGAAAAAGGAAGAGTATGGCTAAAATGAGAATATCACCG
GAATTGAAAAAACTGATCGAAAAATACCGCTGCGTAAAAGATACGGAAGGAATGTCTCCTGCTAAGGTAT
ATAAGCTGGTGGGAGAAAATGAAAACCTATATTTAAAAATGACGGACAGCCGGTATAAAGGGACCACCTA
TGATGTGGAACGGGAAAAGGACATGATGCTATGGCTGGAAGGAAAGCTGCCTGTTCCAAAGGTCCTGCAC
TTTGAACGGCATGATGGCTGGAGCAATCTGCTCATGAGTGAGGCCGATGGCGTCCTTTGCTCGGAAGAGT
ATGAAGATGAACAAAGCCCTGAAAAGATTATCGAGCTGTATGCGGAGTGCATCAGGCTCTTTCACTCCAT
CGACATATCGGATTGTCCCTATACGAATAGCTTAGACAGCCGCTTAGCCGAATTGGATTACTTACTGAAT
AACGATCTGGCCGATGTGGATTGCGAAAACTGGGAAGAGGACACTCCATTTAAAGATCCGCGCGAGCTGT
ATGATTTTTTAAAGACGGAAAAGCCCGAAGAGGAACTTGTCTTTTCCCACGGCGACCTGGGAGACAGCAA
CATCTTTGTGAAAGATGGCAAAGTAAGTGGCTTTATTGATCTTGGGAGAAGCGGCAGGGCGGACAAGTGG
TATGACATTGCCTTCTGCGTCCGGTCGCTCAGGGAGGATATCGGGGAAGAACAGTATGTCGAGCTATTTT
TTGACTTACTGGGGATCAAGCCTGATTGGGAGAAAATAAAATATTATATTTTACTGGATGAATTGTTTTA
GGAGCTGGAGCGGCGTAACCGTCGCACAGGAAGGACAGAGAAAGCGCGGATCTGGGAAGTGACGGACAGA
ACGGTCAGGACCTGGATTGGGGAGGCGGTTGCCGCCGCTGCTGCTGACGGTGTGACGTTCTCTGTTCCGG
TCACACCACATACGTTCCGCCATTCCTATGCGATGCACATGCTGTATGCCGGTATACCGCTGAAAGTTCT
GCAAAGCCTGATGGGACATAAGTCCATCAGTTCAACGGAAGTCTACACGAAGGTTTTTGCGCTGGATGTG
GCTGCCCGGCTCCGGGTGCAGTTTGCGATGCCGGAGTCTGATGCGGTTGCGATGCTGAAACAATTATCCT
GAGAATAAATGCCTTGGCCTTTATATGGAAATGTGGAACTGAGTGGATATGCTGTTTTTGTCTGTTAAAC
AGAGAAGCTGGCTGTTATCCACTGAGAAGCGAACGAAACAGTCGGGAAAATCTCCCATTATCGTAGAGAT
CCGCATTATTAATCTCAGGAGCCTGTGTAGCGTTTATAGGAAGTAGTGTTCTGTCATGATGCCTGCAAGC
GGTAACGAAAACGATTTGAATATGCCTTCAGGAACAATAGAAATCTTCGTGCGGTGTTACGTTGAAGTGG
AGCGGATTATGTCAGCAATGGACAGAACAACCTAATGAACACAGAACCATGATGTGGTCTGTCCTTTTAC
AGCCAGTAGTGCTCGCCGCAGTCGAGCGACAGGGCGAAGCCCTCGAGTGAGCGAGGAAGCACCAGGGAAC
AGCACTTATATATTCTGCTTACACACGATGCCTGAAAAAACTTCCCTTGGGGTTATCCACTTATCCACGG
GGATATTTTTATAATTATTTTTTTTATAGTTTTTAGATCTTCTTTTTTAGAGCGCCTTGTAGGCCTTTAT
CCATGCTGGTTCTAGAGAAGGTGTTGTGACAAATTGCCCTTTCAGTGTGACAAATCACCCTCAAATGACA
GTCCTGTCTGTGACAAATTGCCCTTAACCCTGTGACAAATTGCCCTCAGAAGAAGCTGTTTTTTCACAAA
GTTATCCCTGCTTATTGACTCTTTTTTATTTAGTGTGACAATCTAAAAACTTGTCACACTTCACATGGAT
CTGTCATGGCGGAAACAGCGGTTATCAATCACAAGAAACGTAAAAATAGCCCGCGAATCGTCCAGTCAAA
CGACCTCACTGAGGCGGCATATAGTCTCTCCCGGGATCAAAAACGTATGCTGTATCTGTTCGTTGACCAG
ATCAGAAAATCTGATGGCACCCTACAGGAACATGACGGTATCTGCGAGATCCATGTTGCTAAATATGCTG
AAATATTCGGATTGACCTCTGCGGAAGCCAGTAAGGATATACGGCAGGCATTGAAGAGTTTCGCGGGGAA
GGAAGTGGTTTTTTATCGCCCTGAAGAGGATGCCGGCGATGAAAAAGGCTATGAATCTTTTCCTTGGTTT
ATCAAACGTGCGCACAGTCCATCCAGAGGGCTTTACAGTGTACATATCAACCCATATCTCATTCCCTTCT
TTATCGGGTTACAGAACCGGTTTACGCAGTTTCGGCTTAGTGAAACAAAAGAAATCACCAATCCGTATGC
CATGCGTTTATACGAATCCCTGTGTCAGTATCGTAAGCCGGATGGCTCAGGCATCGTGTCTCTGAAAATC
GACTGGATCATAGAGCGTTACCAGCTGCCTCAAAGTTACCAGCGTATGCCTGACTTCCGCCGCCGCTTCC
TGCAGGTCTGTGTTAATGAGATCAACAGCAGAACTCCAATGCGCCTCTCATACATTGAGAAAAAGAAAGG
CCGCCAGACGACTCATATCGTATTTTCCTTCCGCGATATCACTTCCATGACGACAGGATAGTCTGAGGGT
TATCTGTCACAGATTTGAGGGTGGTTCGTCACATTTGTTCTGACCTACTGAGGGTAATTTGTCACAGTTT
TGCTGTTTCCTTCAGCCTGCATGGATTTTCTCATACTTTTTGAACTGTAATTTTTAAGGAAGCCAAATTT
GAGGGCAGTTTGTCACAGTTGATTTCCTTCTCTTTCCCTTCGTCATGTGACCTGATATCGGGGGTTAGTT
CGTCATCATTGATGAGGGTTGATTATCACAGTTTATTACTCTGAATTGGCTATCCGCGTGTGTACCTCTA
CCTGGAGTTTTTCCCACGGTGGATATTTCTTCTTGCGCTGAGCGTAAGAGCTATCTGACAGAACAGTTCT
TCTTTGCTTCCTCGCCAGTTCGCTCGCTATGCTCGGTTACACGGCTGCGGCGAGCGCTAGTGATAATAAG
TGACTGAGGTATGTGGTGTTCTTATCTCCTTTTGTAGTGTTGCTCTTATTTTAAACAACTTTGCGGTTTT
TTGATGACTTTGCGATTTTGTTGTTGCTTTGCAGTAAATTGCAAGATTTAATAAAAAAACGCAAAGCAAT
GATTAAAGGATGTTCAGAATGAAACTCATGGAAACACTTAACCAGTGCATAAACGCTGGTCATGAAATGA
CGAAGGCTATCGCCATTGCACAGTTTAATGATGACAGCCCGGAAGCGAGGAAAATAACCCGGCGCTGGAG
AATAGGTGAAGCAGCGGATTTAGTTGGGGTTTCTTCTCAGGCTATCAGAGATGCCGAGAAAGCAGGGCGA
CTACCGCACCCGGATATGGAAATTCGAGGACGGGTTGAGCAACGTGTTGGTTATACAATTGAACAAATTA
ATCATATGCGTGATGTGTTTGGTACGCGATTGCGACGTGCTGAGGACGTATTTCCACCGGTGATCGGGGT
TGCTGCCCATAAAGGTGGCGTTTACAAAACCTCAGTTTCTGTTCATCTTGCTCAGGATCTGGCTCTGAAG
GGGCTACGTGTTTTGCTCGTGGAAGGTAACGACCCCCAGGGAACAGCCTCAATGTATCACGGATGGGTAC
CAGATCTTCATATTCATGCAGAAGATACTCTCCTGCCTTTCTATCTTGGGGAAAAGGACGATGTCACTTA
TGCAATAAAGCCCACTTGCTGGCCGGGGCTTGACATTATTCCTTCCTGTCTGGCTCTGCACCGTATTGAA
ACTGAGTTAATGGGCAAATTTGATGAAGGTAAACTGCCCACCGATCCACACCTGATGCTCCGACTGGCCA
TTGAAACTGTTGCTCATGACTATGATGTCATAGTTATTGACAGCGCGCCTAACCTGGGTATCGGCACGAT
TAATGTCGTATGTGCTGCTGATGTGCTGATTGTTCCCACGCCTGCTGAGTTGTTTGACTACACCTCCGCA
CTGCAGTTTTTCGATATGCTTCGTGATCTGCTCAAGAACGTTGATCTTAAAGGGTTCGAGCCTGATGTAC
GTATTTTGCTTACCAAATACAGCAATAGTAATGGCTCTCAGTCCCCGTGGATGGAGGAGCAAATTCGGGA
TGCCTGGGGAAGCATGGTTCTAAAAAATGTTGTACGTGAAACGGATGAAGTTGGTAAAGGTCAGATCCGG
ATGAGAACTGTTTTTGAACAGGCCATTGATCAACGCAGTTCAACTGGTGCCTGGAGAAATGCTCTTTCTA
TTTGGGAACCTGTCTGCAATGAAATTTTCGATCGTCTGATTAAACCACGCTGGGAGATTAGATAATGAAG
CGTGCGCCTGTTATTCCAAAACATACGCTCAATACTCAACCGGTTGAAGATACTTCGTTATCGACACCAG
CTGCCCCGATGGTGGATTCGTTAATTGCGCGCGTAGGAGTAATGGCTCGCGGTAATGCCATTACTTTGCC
TGTATGTGGTCGGGATGTGAAGTTTACTCTTGAAGTGCTCCGGGGTGATAGTGTTGAGAAAACCTCTCGG
GTATGGTCAGGTAATGAACGTGACCAGGAGCTGCTTACTGAGGACGCACTGGATGATCTCATCCCTTCTT
TTCTACTGACTGGTCAACAGACACCGGCGTTCGGTCGAAGAGTATCTGGTGTCATAGAAATTGCCGATGG
GAGTCGCCGTCGTAAAGCTGCTGCACTTACCGAAAGTGATTATCGTGTTCTGGTTGGCGAGCTGGATGAT
GAGCAGATGGCTGCATTATCCAGATTGGGTAACGATTATCGCCCAACAAGTGCTTATGAACGTGGTCAGC
GTTATGCAAGCCGATTGCAGAATGAATTTGCTGGAAATATTTCTGCGCTGGCTGATGCGGAAAATATTTC
ACGTAAGATTATTACCCGCTGTATCAACACCGCCAAATTGCCTAAATCAGTTGTTGCTCTTTTTTCTCAC
CCCGGTGAACTATCTGCCCGGTCAGGTGATGCACTTCAAAAAGCCTTTACAGATAAAGAGGAATTACTTA
AGCAGCAGGCATCTAACCTTCATGAGCAGAAAAAAGCTGGGGTGATATTTGAAGCTGAAGAAGTTATCAC
TCTTTTAACTTCTGTGCTTAAAACGTCATCTGCATCAAGAACTAGTTTAAGCTCACGACATCAGTTTGCT
CCTGGAGCGACAGTATTGTATAAGGGCGATAAAATGGTGCTTAACCTGGACAGGTCACGTGTTCCAACTG
AGTGTATAGAGAAAATTGAGGCCATTCTTAAGGAACTTGAAAAGCCAGCACCCTGATGCGACCACGTTTT
AGTCTACGTTTATCTGTCTTTACTTAATGTCCTTTGTTACAGGCCAGAAAGCATAACTGGCCTGAATATT
CTCTCTGGGCCCACTGTTCCACTTGTATCGTCGGTCTGATAATCAGACTGGGACCACGGTCCCACTCGTA
TCGTCGGTCTGATTATTAGTCTGGGACCACGGTCCCACTCGTATCGTCGGTCTGATTATTAGTCTGGGAC
CACGGTCCCACTCGTATCGTCGGTCTGATAATCAGACTGGGACCACGGTCCCACTCGTATCGTCGGTCTG
ATTATTAGTCTGGGACCATGGTCCCACTCGTATCGTCGGTCTGATTATTAGTCTGGGACCACGGTCCCAC
TCGTATCGTCGGTCTGATTATTAGTCTGGAACCACGGTCCCACTCGTATCGTCGGTCTGATTATTAGTCT
GGGACCACGGTCCCACTCGTATCGTCGGTCTGATTATTAGTCTGGGACCACGATCCCACTCGTGTTGTCG
GTCTGATTATCGGTCTGGGACCACGGTCCCACTTGTATTGTCGATCAGACTATCAGCGTGAGACTACGAT
TCCATCAATGCCTGTCAAGGGCAAGTATTGACATGTCGTCGTAACCTGTAGAACGGAGTAACCTCGGTGT
GCGGTTGTATGCCTGCTGTGGATTGCTGCTGTGTCCTGCTTATCCACAACATTTTGCGCACGGTTATGTG
GACAAAATACCTGGTTACCCAGGCCGTGCCGGCACGTTAACCGGGCTGCATCCGATGCAAGTGTGTCGCT
GTCGACGCAAGCGGCCGCA
